>Addgene plasmid #87580 | pBW758_pCAG-PV1-VloxP-FRT-lox2272-NeoR-BGHpA | depositor full sequence | sequence record 173412 | pBW758_pCAG-PV1-VloxP-FRT-lox2272-NeoR-BGHpA sequence 6348 bps
TTACCAATGCTTAATCAGTGAGGCACCTATCTCAGCGATCTGTCTATTTCGTTCATCCATAGTTGCCTGA
CTCCCCGTCGTGTAGATAACTACGATACGGGAGGGCTTACCATCTGGCCCCAGTGCTGCAATGATACCGC
GAGACCCACGCTCACCGGCTCCAGATTTATCAGCAATAAACCAGCCAGCCGGAAGGGCCGAGCGCAGAAG
TGGTCCTGCAACTTTATCCGCCTCCATCCAGTCTATTAATTGTTGCCGGGAAGCTAGAGTAAGTAGTTCG
CCAGTTAATAGTTTGCGCAACGTTGTTGCCATTGCTACAGGCATCGTGGTGTCACGCTCGTCGTTTGGTA
TGGCTTCATTCAGCTCCGGTTCCCAACGATCAAGGCGAGTTACATGATCCCCCATGTTGTGCAAAAAAGC
GGTTAGCTCCTTCGGTCCTCCGATCGTTGTCAGAAGTAAGTTGGCCGCAGTGTTATCACTCATGGTTATG
GCAGCACTGCATAATTCTCTTACTGTCATGCCATCCGTAAGATGCTTTTCTGTGACTGGTGAGTACTCAA
CCAAGTCATTCTGAGAATAGTGTATGCGGCGACCGAGTTGCTCTTGCCCGGCGTCAATACGGGATAATAC
CGCGCCACATAGCAGAACTTTAAAAGTGCTCATCATTGGAAAACGTTCTTCGGGGCGAAAACTCTCAAGG
ATCTTACCGCTGTTGAGATCCAGTTCGATGTAACCCACTCGTGCACCCAACTGATCTTCAGCATCTTTTA
CTTTCACCAGCGTTTCTGGGTGAGCAAAAACAGGAAGGCAAAATGCCGCAAAAAAGGGAATAAGGGCGAC
ACGGAAATGTTGAATACTCATACTCTTCCTTTTTCAATATTATTGAAGCATTTATCAGGGTTATTGTCTC
ATGAGCGGATACATATTTGAATGTATTTAGAAAAATAAACAAATAGGGGTTCCGCGCACATTTCCCCGAA
AAGTGCCACCTGGGTCGACATTGATTATTGACTAGTTATTAATAGTAATCAATTACGGGGTCATTAGTTC
ATAGCCCATATATGGAGTTCCGCGTTACATAACTTACGGTAAATGGCCCGCCTGGCTGACCGCCCAACGA
CCCCCGCCCATTGACGTCAATAATGACGTATGTTCCCATAGTAACGCCAATAGGGACTTTCCATTGACGT
CAATGGGTGGAGTATTTACGGTAAACTGCCCACTTGGCAGTACATCAAGTGTATCATATGCCAAGTACGC
CCCCTATTGACGTCAATGACGGTAAATGGCCCGCCTGGCATTATGCCCAGTACATGACCTTATGGGACTT
TCCTACTTGGCAGTACATCTACGTATTAGTCATCGCTATTACCATGGTCGAGGTGAGCCCCACGTTCTGC
TTCACTCTCCCCATCTCCCCCCCCTCCCCACCCCCAATTTTGTATTTATTTATTTTTTAATTATTTTGTG
CAGCGATGGGGGCGGGGGGGGGGGGGGCGCGCGCCAGGCGGGGCGGGGCGGGGCGAGGGGCGGGGCGGGG
CGAGGCGGAAAGGTGCGGCGGCAGCCAATCAGAGCGGCGCGCTCCGAAAGTTTCCTTTTATGGCGAGGCG
GCGGCGGCGGCGGCCCTATAAAAAGCGAAGCGCGCGGCGGGCGGGAGTCGCTGCGTTGCCTTCGCCCCGT
GCCCCGCTCCGCGCCGCCTCGCGCCGCCCGCCCCGGCTCTGACTGACCGCGTTACTCCCACAGGTGAGCG
GGCGGGACGGCCCTTCTCCTCCGGGCTGTAATTAGCGCTTGGTTTAATGACGGCTCGTTTCTTTTCTGTG
GCTGCGTGAAAGCCTTAAAGGGCTCCGGGAGGGCCCTTTGTGCGGGGGGGAGCGGCTCGGGGGGTGCGTG
CGTGTGTGTGTGCGTGGGGAGCGCCGCGTGCGGCTCCGCGCTGCCCGGCGGCTGTGAGCGCTGCGGGCGC
GGCGCGGGGCTTTGTGCGCTCCGCAGTGTGCGCGAGGGGAGCGCGGCCGGGGGCGGTGCCCCGCGGTGCG
GGGGGGGCTGCGAGGGGAACAAAGGCTGCGTGCGGGGTGTGTGCGTGGGGGGGTGAGCAGGGGGTGTGGG
CGCGGCGGTCGGGCTGTAACCCCCCCCTGCACCCCCCTCCCCGAGTTGCTGAGCACGGCCCGGCTTCGGG
TGCGGGGCTCCGTACGGGGCGTGGCGCGGGGCTCGCCGTGCCGGGCGGGGGGTGGCGGCAGGTGGGGGTG
CCGGGCGGGGCGGGGCCGCCTCGGGCCGGGGAGGGCTCGGGGGAGGGGCGCGGCGGCCCCCGGAGCGCCG
GCGGCTGTCGAGGCGCGGCGAGCCGCAGCCATTGCCTTTTATGGTAATCGTGCGAGAGGGCGCAGGGACT
TCCTTTGTCCCAAATCTGTGCGGAGCCGAAATCTGGGAGGCGCCGCCGCACCCCCTCTAGCGGGCGCGGG
GCGAAGCGGTGCGGCGCCGGCAGGAAGGAAATGGGCGGGGAGGGCCTTCGTGCGTCGCCGCGCCGCCGTC
CCCTTCTCCCTCTCCAGCCTCGGGGCTGTCCGCGGGGGGACGGCTGCCTTCGGGGGGGACGGGGCAGGGC
GGGGTTCGGCTTCTGGCGTGTGACCGGCGGCTCTAGAGCCTCTGCTAACCATGTTCATGCCTTCTTCTTT
TTCCTACAGCTCCTGGGCAACGTGCTGGTTATTGTGCTGTCTCATCATTTTGGCAAAGAATTGATTAATT
CGAGCGAAGGCGCGCCCATTACTCGCATCCATTCTCAGGCTGTCTCGTCTCGTCTCGCACGCGTTCAATT
TCTGAGAACTGTCATTCTCGGAAATTGAGAAGTTCCTATTCTCTAGAAAGTATAGGAACTTCATAACTTC
GTATAGGATACTTTATACGAAGTTATACCGGTCGGATTTGATCTGATCAAGAGACAGGATGAGGATCGTT
TCGCATGATTGAACAAGATGGATTGCACGCAGGTTCTCCGGCCGCTTGGGTGGAGAGGCTATTCGGCTAT
GACTGGGCACAACAGACAATCGGCTGCTCTGATGCCGCCGTGTTCCGGCTGTCAGCGCAGGGGCGCCCGG
TTCTTTTTGTCAAGACCGACCTGTCCGGTGCCCTGAATGAACTGCAGGACGAGGCAGCGCGGCTATCGTG
GCTGGCCACGACGGGCGTTCCTTGCGCAGCTGTGCTCGACGTTGTCACTGAAGCGGGAAGGGACTGGCTG
CTATTGGGCGAAGTGCCGGGGCAGGATCTCCTGTCATCTCACCTTGCTCCTGCCGAGAAAGTATCCATCA
TGGCTGATGCAATGCGGCGGCTGCATACGCTTGATCCGGCTACCTGCCCATTCGACCACCAAGCGAAACA
TCGCATCGAGCGAGCACGTACTCGGATGGAAGCCGGTCTTGTCGATCAGGATGATCTGGACGAAGAGCAT
CAGGGGCTCGCGCCAGCCGAACTGTTCGCCAGGCTCAAGGCGCGCATGCCCGACGGCGAGGATCTCGTCG
TGACCCATGGCGATGCCTGCTTGCCGAATATCATGGTGGAAAATGGCCGCTTTTCTGGATTCATCGACTG
TGGCCGGCTGGGTGTGGCGGACCGCTATCAGGACATAGCGTTGGCTACCCGTGATATTGCTGAAGAGCTT
GGCGGCGAATGGGCTGACCGCTTCCTCGTGCTTTACGGTATCGCCGCTCCCGATTCGCAGCGCATCGCCT
TCTATCGCCTTCTTGACGAGTTCTTCTGAGCGGGACTCTGGGGTTCGAAATGACCGACCAAGCGACGCCC
AACCTGCCATCACGAGATTTCGATTCCACCGCCGCCTTCTATGAAAGGTTGGGCTTCGGAATCGTTTTCC
GGGACGCCGGCTGGATGATCCTCCAGCGCGGGGATCTCATGCTGGAGTTCTTCGCCCACCCCCTGTGCCT
TCTAGTTGCCAGCCATCTGTTGTTTGCCCCTCCCCCGTGCCTTCCTTGACCCTGGAAGGTGCCACTCCCA
CTGTCCTTTCCTAATAAAATGAGGAAATTGCATCGCATTGTCTGAGTAGGTGTCATTCTATTCTGGGGGG
TGGGGTGGGGCAGGACAGCAAGGGGGAGGATTGGGAAGACAATAGCAGGCATGCTGGGGATGCGGTGGGC
TCTATGGCTTCTGAGGCGGAAAGAACCAGCTGGGGCTCTAGGGGGTATCCCCACGCGCCCTGTAGCGGAA
TTCGGTACCGCTGGGAGTTCGTAGACGGAAACAAACGCAGAATCCAAGCGCGGCCGCCCAGGATACATAG
ATTACCACAACTCCGAGCCCTTCCACCGCTAGCGCACTCCTCAGGTGCAGGCTGCCTATCAGAAGGTGGT
GGCTGGTGTGGCCAATGCCCTGGCTCACAAATACCACTGAGATCTTTTTCCCTCTGCCAAAAATTATGGG
GACATCATGAAGCCCCTTGAGCATCTGACTTCTGGCTAATAAAGGAAATTTATTTTCATTGCAATAGTGT
GTTGGAATTTTTTGTGTCTCTCACTCGGAAGGACATATGGGAGGGCAAATCATTTAAAACATCAGAATGA
GTATTTGGTTTAGAGTTTGGCAACATATGCCCATATGCTGGCTGCCATGAACAAAGGTTGGCTATAAAGA
GGTCATCAGTATATGAAACAGCCCCCTGCTGTCCATTCCTTATTCCATAGAAAAGCCTTGACTTGAGGTT
AGATTTTTTTTATATTTTGTTTTGTGTTATTTTTTTCTTTAACATCCCTAAAATTTTCCTTACATGTTTT
ACTAGCCAGATTTTTCCTCCTCTCCTGACTACTCCCAGTCATAGCTGTCCCTCTTCTCTTATGGAGATCC
CTCGACCTGCAGCCCAAGCTTGGCGTAATCATGGTCATAGCTGTTTCCTGTGTGAAATTGTTATCCGCTC
ACAATTCCACACAACATACGAGCCGGAAGCATAAAGTGTAAAGCCTGGGGTGCCTAATGAGTGAGCTAAC
TCACATTAATTGCGTTGCGCTCACTGCCCGCTTTCCAGTCGGGAAACCTGTCGTGCCAGCGGATCCGCAT
CTCAATTAGTCAGCAACCATAGTCCCGCCCCTAACTCCGCCCAGTTCCGCCCATTCTCCGCCCCATGGCT
GACTAATTTTTTTTATTTATGCAGAGGCCGAGGCCGCCTCGGCCTCTGAGCTATTCCAGAAGTAGTGAGG
AGGCTTTTTTGGAGGCCTAGGCTTTTGCAAAAAGCTAACTTGTTTATTGCAGCTTATAATGGTTACAAAT
AAAGCAATAGCATCACAAATTTCACAAATAAAGCATTTTTTTCACTGCATTCTAGTTGTGGTTTGTCCAA
ACTCATCAATGTATCTTATCATGTCTGGATCCGCTGCATTAATGAATCGGCCAACGCGCGGGGAGAGGCG
GTTTGCGTATTGGGCGCTCTTCCGCTTCCTCGCTCACTGACTCGCTGCGCTCGGTCGTTCGGCTGCGGCG
AGCGGTATCAGCTCACTCAAAGGCGGTAATACGGTTATCCACAGAATCAGGGGATAACGCAGGAAAGAAC
ATGTGAGCAAAAGGCCAGCAAAAGGCCAGGAACCGTAAAAAGGCCGCGTTGCTGGCGTTTTTCCATAGGC
TCCGCCCCCCTGACGAGCATCACAAAAATCGACGCTCAAGTCAGAGGTGGCGAAACCCGACAGGACTATA
AAGATACCAGGCGTTTCCCCCTGGAAGCTCCCTCGTGCGCTCTCCTGTTCCGACCCTGCCGCTTACCGGA
TACCTGTCCGCCTTTCTCCCTTCGGGAAGCGTGGCGCTTTCTCATAGCTCACGCTGTAGGTATCTCAGTT
CGGTGTAGGTCGTTCGCTCCAAGCTGGGCTGTGTGCACGAACCCCCCGTTCAGCCCGACCGCTGCGCCTT
ATCCGGTAACTATCGTCTTGAGTCCAACCCGGTAAGACACGACTTATCGCCACTGGCAGCAGCCACTGGT
AACAGGATTAGCAGAGCGAGGTATGTAGGCGGTGCTACAGAGTTCTTGAAGTGGTGGCCTAACTACGGCT
ACACTAGAAGAACAGTATTTGGTATCTGCGCTCTGCTGAAGCCAGTTACCTTCGGAAAAAGAGTTGGTAG
CTCTTGATCCGGCAAACAAACCACCGCTGGTAGCGGTGGTTTTTTTGTTTGCAAGCAGCAGATTACGCGC
AGAAAAAAAGGATCTCAAGAAGATCCTTTGATCTTTTCTACGGGGTCTGACGCTCAGTGGAACGAAAACT
CACGTTAAGGGATTTTGGTCATGAGATTATCAAAAAGGATCTTCACCTAGATCCTTTTAAATTAAAAATG
AAGTTTTAAATCAATCTAAAGTATATATGAGTAAACTTGGTCTGACAG
Features (pLannotate 1.2.2; 22 found; start..end, strand, type, name):
      1..861     -  CDS            AmpR: β-lactamase; bla; confers resistance to ampicillin, carbenicillin, and related antibiotics
    862..966     -  promoter       AmpR promoter: bla
    997..1376    +  enhancer       CMV enhancer: human cytomegalovirus immediate early enhancer
   1378..1653    +  promoter       chicken β-actin promoter: No description available
   1654..2669    +  intron         chimeric intron: chimera between introns from chicken β-actin and rabbit β-globin
   2829..2862    +  protein_bind   FRT (minimal): supports FLP-mediated excision but not integration (Turan and Bode, 2011) FLP recombinase from the Saccharomyces cerevisiae 2μ plasmid
   2863..2896    +  protein_bind   lox2272: Cre-mediated recombination occurs in the 8-bp core sequence (GGATACTT). lox2272 sites are compatible with each other, but incompatible with loxP or loxN sites (Lee and Saito, 1988). Cre recombinase
   2945..3736    +  CDS            neo: KKA2_KLEPN - Also known as kan, nptII. Experimental evidence at protein level: Swiss-Prot protein existence level 1. Resistance to kanamycin, neomycin, paromomycin, ribostamycin, butirosin and gentamicin B. From Klebsiella pneumoniae.
   3760..3912    +  CDS            ble (fragment): BLE_KLEPN - Experimental evidence at protein level: Swiss-Prot protein existence level 1. Binding protein with a strong affinity to the bleomycin family of antibiotics. Binds to CL990; an antimitotic-antibiotic compound. From Klebsiella pneumoniae.
   3913..4137    +  polyA_signal   bGH poly(A) signal: bovine growth hormone polyadenylation signal
   4141..4162    +  promoter       SV40 promoter (fragment): SV40 enhancer and early promoter
   4306..4377    +  CDS            HBB (fragment): HBB_PONPY - Experimental evidence at transcript level: Swiss-Prot protein existence level 2. Involved in oxygen transport from the lung to the various peripheral tissues. From Pongo pygmaeus (Bornean orangutan).
   4448..4503    +  polyA_signal   β-globin poly(A) signal: rabbit β-globin polyadenylation signal (Gil and Proudfoot, 1987)
   4888..4904    -  protein_bind   lac operator: The lac repressor binds to the lac operator to inhibit transcription in E. coli. This inhibition can be relieved by adding lactose or isopropyl-β-D-thiogalactopyranoside (IPTG). lac repressor encoded by lacI
   4912..4942    -  promoter       lac promoter: promoter for the E. coli lac operon
   4957..4978    -  protein_bind   CAP binding site: CAP binding activates transcription in the presence of cAMP. E. coli catabolite activator protein
   4991..5030    -  CDS            lacI (fragment): lac repressor; lacI; The lac repressor binds to the lac operator to inhibit transcription in E. coli. This inhibition can be relieved by adding lactose or isopropyl-β-D-thiogalactopyranoside (IPTG).
   5037..5059    +  promoter       SV40 promoter (fragment): SV40 enhancer and early promoter
   5063..5197    +  rep_origin     SV40 ori: SV40 origin of replication
   5217..5351    +  polyA_signal   SV40 poly(A) signal: SV40 polyadenylation signal
   5353..5407    -  CDS            lacI (fragment): lac repressor; lacI; The lac repressor binds to the lac operator to inhibit transcription in E. coli. This inhibition can be relieved by adding lactose or isopropyl-β-D-thiogalactopyranoside (IPTG).
   5590..6178    -  rep_origin     ori: high-copy-number ColE1/pMB1/pBR322/pUC origin of replication
