[The description below was written by a language model from this plasmid's Addgene catalogue record and pLannotate feature annotations shown in this document.]
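Description:
pBW758_pCAG-PV1-VloxP-FRT-lox2272-NeoR-BGHpA is a 6,348-bp mammalian expression plasmid built on the pCAGGS backbone and classified as a Cre/Lox synthetic-biology part. It is propagated in E. coli through a high-copy ColE1/pUC-type origin and selected with ampicillin via the β-lactamase gene and its native promoter. Residual backbone elements include lac promoter/operator remnants, an SV40 origin with an SV40 poly(A) signal, and the rabbit β-globin polyadenylation region characteristic of pCAGGS.

The payload is driven by the CAG promoter, annotated here as its three components: the CMV immediate-early enhancer, the chicken β-actin promoter and the chimeric β-actin/β-globin intron. Downstream, between the intron and the coding sequence, lies a tandem array of recombinase target sites. The feature table detects a minimal FRT site (FLP target, supporting excision) immediately followed by a lox2272 site (a Cre target incompatible with loxP). The plasmid name also lists "PV1" and a VloxP site ahead of these; they are not annotated, although an unannotated stretch upstream of the FRT could hold them. The sites are followed by the neomycin phosphotransferase gene, a short bleomycin-resistance fragment probably carried over with the neo cassette, and the bovine growth hormone poly(A) signal.

The stated purpose is "PV1" for a 3-input, 2-output full adder, placing it within a set of recombinase-based genetic logic circuits for mammalian cells. The record does not define PV1. Each annotated site appears only once, so they cannot drive excision or inversion within this plasmid alone. The NeoR gene may act as a placeholder for later cloning, but the record does not say so.
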