Addgene plasmid #87580: pBW758_pCAG-PV1-VloxP-FRT-lox2272-NeoR-BGHpA
Purpose: PV1 for 3-input, 2-output Full Adder
Depositing lab: Wilson Wong. Depositing organization: Boston University Main Campus. Publication: Large-scale design of robust genetic circuits with multiple inputs and outputs for mammalian cells. Weinberg BH, Pham NT, Caraballo LD, Lozanoski T, Engel A, Bhatia S, Wong WW. Nat Biotechnol. 2017 Mar 27. doi: 10.1038/nbt.3805. PubMed 28346402.
Backbone
  Vector backbone: pCAGGS
  Vector type: Mammalian Expression, Cre/Lox, Synthetic Biology
Growth in bacteria
  Bacterial resistance: Ampicillin, 100 μg/mL
  Growth temperature: 37°C
  Growth strain: NEB Stable
  Copy number: High Copy
Gene/Insert
  Gene/Insert name: Neomycin Resistance Gene
Terms and licenses: Academic/Nonprofit Terms; Industry Terms: Not Available to Industry
How to cite: pBW758_pCAG-PV1-VloxP-FRT-lox2272-NeoR-BGHpA was a gift from Wilson Wong (Addgene plasmid # 87580 ; http://n2t.net/addgene:87580 ; RRID:Addgene_87580)
