>Addgene plasmid #87580 | pBW758_pCAG-PV1-VloxP-FRT-lox2272-NeoR-BGHpA | addgene partial sequence | sequence record 177043 | Addgene Partial NGS Result
GGGGCGGGGCCGCCTCGGGCCGGGGAGGGCTCGGGGGAGGGGCGCGGCGGCCCCCGGAGCGCCGGCGGCT
GTCGAGGCGCGGCGAGCCGCAGCCATTGCCTTTTATGGTAATCGTGCGAGAGGGCGCAGGGACTTCCTTT
GTCCCAAATCTGTGCGGAGCCGAAATCTGGGAGGCGCCGCCGCACCCCCTCTAGCGGGCGCGGGGCGAAG
CGGTGCGGCGCCGGCAGGAAGGAAATGGGCGGGGAGGGCCTTCGTGCGTCGCCGCGCCGCCGTCCCCTTC
TCCCTCTCCAGCCTCGGGGCTGTCCGCGGGGGGACGGCTGCCTTCGGGGGGGACGGGGCAGGGCGGGGTT
CGGCTTCTGGCGTGTGACCGGCGGCTCTAGAGCCTCTGCTAACCATGTTCATGCCTTCTTCTTTTTCCTA
CAGCTCCTGGGCAACGTGCTGGTTATTGTGCTGTCTCATCATTTTGGCAAAGAATTGATTAATTCGAGCG
AAGGCGCGCCCATTACTCGCATCCATTCTCAGGCTGTCTCGTCTCGTCTCGCACGCGTTCAATTTCTGAG
AACTGTCATTCTCGGAAATTGAGAAGTTCCTATTCTCTAGAAAGTATAGGAACTTCATAACTTCGTATAG
GATACTTTATACGAAGTTATACCGGTCGGATTTGATCTGATCAAGAGACAGGATGAGGATCGTTTCGCAT
GATTGAACAAGATGGATTGCACGCAGGTTCTCCGGCCGCTTGGGTGGAGAGGCTATTCGGCTATGACTGG
GCACAACAGACAATCGGCTGCTCTGATGCCGCCGTGTTCCGGCTGTCAGCGCAGGGGCGCCCGGTTCTTT
TTGTCAAGACCGACCTGTCCGGTGCCCTGAATGAACTGCAGGACGAGGCAGCGCGGCTATCGTGGCTGGC
CACGACGGGCGTTCCTTGCGCAGCTGTGCTCGACGTTGTCACTGAAGCGGGAAGGGACTGGCTGCTATTG
GGCGAAGTGCCGGGGCAGGATCTCCTGTCATCTCACCTTGCTCCTGCCGAGAAAGTATCCATCATGGCTG
ATGCAATGCGGCGGCTGCATACGCTTGATCCGGCTACCTGCCCATTCGACCACCAAGCGAAACATCGCAT
CGAGCGAGCACGTACTCGGATGGAAGCCGGTCTTGTCGATCAGGATGATCTGGACGAAGAGCATCAGGGG
CTCGCGCCAGCCGAACTGTTCGCCAGGCTCAAGGCGCGCATGCCCGACGGCGAGGATCTCGTCGTGACCC
ATGGCGATGCCTGCTTGCCGAATATCATGGTGGAAAATGGCCGCTTTTCTGGATTCATCGACTGTGGCCG
GCTGGGTGTGGCGGACCGCTATCAGGACATAGCGTTGGCTACCCGTGATATTGCTGAAGAGCTTGGCGGC
GAATGGGCTGACCGCTTCCTCGTGCTTTACGGTATCGCCGCTCCCGATTCGCAGCGCATCGCCTTCTATC
GCCTTCTTGACGAGTTCTTCTGAGCGGGACTCTGGGGTTCGAAATGACCGACCAAGCGACGCCCAACCTG
CCATCACGAGATTTCGATTCCACCGCCGCCTTCTATGAAAGGTTGGGCTTCGGAATCGTTTTCCGGGACG
CCGGCTGGATGATCCTCCAGCGCGGGGATCTCATGCTGGAGTTCTTCGCCCACCCCCTGTGCCTTCTAGT
TGCCAGCCATCTGTTGTTTGCCCCTCCCCCGTGCCTTCCTTGACCCTGGAAGGTGCCACTCCCACTGTCC
TTTCCTAATAAAATGAGGAAATTGCATCGCATTGTCTGAGTAGGTGTCATTCTATTCTGGGGGGTGGGGT
GGGGCAGGACAGCAAGGGGGAGGATTGGGAAGACAATAGCAGGCATGCTGGGGATGCGGTGGGCTCTATG
GCTTCTGAGGCGGAAAGAACCAGCTGGGGCTCTAGGGGGTATCCCCACGCGCCCTGTAGCGGAATTCGGT
ACCGCTGGGAGTTCGTAGACGGAAACAAACGCAGAATCCAAGCGCGGCCGCCCAGGATACATAGATTACC
ACAACTCCGAGCCCTTCCACCGCTAGCGCACTCCTCAGGTGCAGGCTGCCTATCAGAAGGTGGTGGCTGG
TGTGGCCAATGCCCTGGCTCACAAATACCACTGAGATCTTTTTCCCTCTGCCAAAAATTATGGGGACATC
ATGAAGCCCCTTGAGCATCTGACTTCTGGCTAATAAAGGAAATTTATTTTCATTGCAATAGTGTGTTGGA
ATTTTTTGTGTCTCTCACTCGGAAGGACATATGGGAGGGCAAATCATTTAAAACATCAGAATGAGTATTT
GGTTTAGAGTTTGGCAACATATGCCCATATGCTGGCTGCCATGAACAAAGGTTGGCTATAAAGAGGTCAT
CAGTATATGAAACAGCCCCCTGCTGTCCATTCCTTATTCCATAGAAAAGCCTTGACTTGAGGTTAGATTT
TTTTTATATTTTGTTTTGTGTTATTTTTTTCTTTAACATCCCTAAAATTTTCCTTACATGTTTTACTAGC
CAGATTTTTCCTCCTCTCCTGACTACTCCCAGTCATAGCTGTCCCTCTTCTCTTATGGAGATCCCTCGAC
CTGCAGCCCAAGCTTGGCGTAATCATGGTCATAGCTGTTTCCTGTGTGAAATTGTTATCCGCTCACAATT
CCACACAACATACGAGCCGGAAGCATAAAGTGTAAAGCCTGGGGTGCCTAATGAGTGAGCTAACTCACAT
TAATTGCGTTGCGCTCACTGCCCGCTTTCCAGTCGGGAAACCTGTCGTGCCAGCGGATCCGCATCTCAAT
TAGTCAGCAACCATAGTCCCGCCCCTAACTCCGCCCAGTTCCGCCCATTCTCCGCCCCATGGCTGACTAA
TTTTTTTTATTTATGCAGAGGCCGAGGCCGCCTCGGCCTCTGAGCTATTCCAGAAGTAGTGAGGAGGCTT
TTTTGGAGGCCTAGGCTTTTGCAAAAAGCTAACTTGTTTATTGCAGCTTATAATGGTTACAAATAAAGCA
ATAGCATCACAAATTTCACAAATAAAGCATTTTTTTCACTGCATTCTAGTTGTGGTTTGTCCAAACTCAT
CAATGTATCTTATCATGTCTGGATCCGCTGCATTAATGAATCGGCCAACGCGCGGGGAGAGGCGGTTTGC
GTATTGGGCGCTCTTCCGCTTCCTCGCTCACTGACTCGCTGCGCTCGGTCGTTCGGCTGCGGCGAGCGGT
ATCAGCTCACTCAAAGGCGGTAATACGGTTATCCACAGAATCAGGGGATAACGCAGGAAAGAACATGTGA
GCAAAAGGCCAGCAAAAGGCCAGGAACCGTAAAAAGGCCGCGTTGCTGGCGTTTTTCCATAGGCTCCGCC
CCCCTGACGAGCATCACAAAAATCGACGCTCAAGTCAGAGGTGGCGAAACCCGACAGGACTATAAAGATA
CCAGGCGTTTCCCCCTGGAAGCTCCCTCGTGCGCTCTCCTGTTCCGACCCTGCCGCTTACCGGATACCTG
TCCGCCTTTCTCCCTTCGGGAAGCGTGGCGCTTTCTCATAGCTCACGCTGTAGGTATCTCAGTTCGGTGT
AGGTCGTTCGCTCCAAGCTGGGCTGTGTGCACGAACCCCCCGTTCAGCCCGACCGCTGCGCCTTATCCGG
TAACTATCGTCTTGAGTCCAACCCGGTAAGACACGACTTATCGCCACTGGCAGCAGCCACTGGTAACAGG
ATTAGCAGAGCGAGGTATGTAGGCGGTGCTACAGAGTTCTTGAAGTGGTGGCCTAACTACGGCTACACTA
GAAGAACAGTATTTGGTATCTGCGCTCTGCTGAAGCCAGTTACCTTCGGAAAAAGAGTTGGTAGCTCTTG
ATCCGGCAAACAAACCACCGCTGGTAGCGGTGGTTTTTTTGTTTGCAAGCAGCAGATTACGCGCAGAAAA
AAAGGATCTCAAGAAGATCCTTTGATCTTTTCTACGGGGTCTGACGCTCAGTGGAACGAAAACTCACGTT
AAGGGATTTTGGTCATGAGATTATCAAAAAGGATCTTCACCTAGATCCTTTTAAATTAAAAATGAAGTTT
TAAATCAATCTAAAGTATATATGAGTAAACTTGGTCTGACAGTTACCAATGCTTAATCAGTGAGGCACCT
ATCTCAGCGATCTGTCTATTTCGTTCATCCATAGTTGCCTGACTCCCCGTCGTGTAGATAACTACGATAC
GGGAGGGCTTACCATCTGGCCCCAGTGCTGCAATGATACCGCGAGACCCACGCTCACCGGCTCCAGATTT
ATCAGCAATAAACCAGCCAGCCGGAAGGGCCGAGCGCAGAAGTGGTCCTGCAACTTTATCCGCCTCCATC
CAGTCTATTAATTGTTGCCGGGAAGCTAGAGTAAGTAGTTCGCCAGTTAATAGTTTGCGCAACGTTGTTG
CCATTGCTACAGGCATCGTGGTGTCACGCTCGTCGTTTGGTATGGCTTCATTCAGCTCCGGTTCCCAACG
ATCAAGGCGAGTTACATGATCCCCCATGTTGTGCAAAAAAGCGGTTAGCTCCTTCGGTCCTCCGATCGTT
GTCAGAAGTAAGTTGGCCGCAGTGTTATCACTCATGGTTATGGCAGCACTGCATAATTCTCTTACTGTCA
TGCCATCCGTAAGATGCTTTTCTGTGACTGGTGAGTACTCAACCAAGTCATTCTGAGAATAGTGTATGCG
GCGACCGAGTTGCTCTTGCCCGGCGTCAATACGGGATAATACCGCGCCACATAGCAGAACTTTAAAAGTG
CTCATCATTGGAAAACGTTCTTCGGGGCGAAAACTCTCAAGGATCTTACCGCTGTTGAGATCCAGTTCGA
TGTAACCCACTCGTGCACCCAACTGATCTTCAGCATCTTTTACTTTCACCAGCGTTTCTGGGTGAGCAAA
AACAGGAAGGCAAAATGCCGCAAAAAAGGGAATAAGGGCGACACGGAAATGTTGAATACTCATACTCTTC
CTTTTTCAATATTATTGAAGCATTTATCAGGGTTATTGTCTCATGAGCGGATACATATTTGAATGTATTT
AGAAAAATAAACAAATAGGGGTTCCGCGCACATTTCCCCGAAAAGTGCCACCTGGGTCGACATTGATTAT
TGACTAGTTATTAATAGTAATCAATTACGGGGTCATTAGTTCATAGCCCATATATGGAGTTCCGCGTTAC
ATAACTTACGGTAAATGGCCCGCCTGGCTGACCGCCCAACGACCCCCGCCCATTGACGTCAATAATGACG
TATGTTCCCATAGTAACGCCAATAGGGACTTTCCATTGACGTCAATGGGTGGAGTATTTACGGTAAACTG
CCCACTTGGCAGTACATCAAGTGTATCATATGCCAAGTACGCCCCCTATTGACGTCAATGACGGTAAATG
GCCCGCCTGGCATTATGCCCAGTACATGACCTTATGGGACTTTCCTACTTGGCAGTACATCTACGTATTA
GTCATCGCTATTACCATGGTCGAGGTGAGCCCCACGTTCTGCTTCACTCTCCCCATCTCCCCCCCCTCCC
CACCCCCAATTTTGTATTTATTTATTTTTTAATTATTTTGTGCAGCGATGGGGGCGGGGGGGGGGG
